>Addgene plasmid #138039 | MYMH 49 | addgene full sequence | sequence record 275119 | Addgene NGS Result
TTGGACTCCTGTTGATAGATCCAGTAATGACCTCAGAACTCCATCTGGATTTGTTCAGAACGCTCGGTTG
CCGCCGGGCGTTTTTTATTGGTGAGAATCCAGGGGTCCCCAATAATTACGATTTAAATTGGCGAAAATGA
GACGTTGATCGGCACGTAAGAGGTTCCAACTTTCACCATAATGAAATAAGATCACTACCGGGCGTATTTT
TTGAGTTATCGAGATTTTCAGGAGCTAAGGAAGCTAAAATGGAGAAAAAAATCACTGGATATACCACCGT
TGATATATCCCAATGGCATCGTAAAGAACATTTTGAGGCATTTCAGTCAGTTGCTCAATGTACCTATAAC
CAGACCGTTCAGCTGGATATTACGGCCTTTTTAAAGACCGTAAAGAAAAATAAGCACAAGTTTTATCCGG
CCTTTATTCACATTCTTGCCCGCCTGATGAATGCTCATCCGGAATTTCGTATGGCAATGAAAGACGGTGA
GCTGGTGATATGGGATAGTGTTCACCCTTGTTACACCGTTTTCCATGAGCAAACTGAAACGTTTTCATCG
CTCTGGAGTGAATACCACGACGATTTCCGGCAGTTTCTACACATATATTCGCAAGATGTGGCGTGTTACG
GTGAAAACCTGGCCTATTTCCCTAAAGGGTTTATTGAGAATATGTTTTTCGTCTCAGCCAATCCCTGGGT
GAGTTTCACCAGTTTTGATTTAAACGTGGCCAATATGGACAACTTCTTCGCCCCCGTTTTCACCATGGGC
AAATATTATACGCAAGGCGACAAGGTGCTGATGCCGCTGGCGATTCAGGTTCATCATGCCGTTTGTGATG
GCTTCCATGTCGGCAGAATGCTTAATGAATTACAACAGTACTGCGATGAGTGGCAGGGCGGGGCGTAATT
TGACTTTTGTCCTTTTCCGCTGCATAACCCTGCTTCGGGGTCATTATAGCGATTTTTTCGGTATATCCAT
CCTTTTTCGCACGATATACAGGATTTTGCCAAAGGGTTCGTGTAGACTTTCCTTGGTGTATCCAACGGCG
TCAGCCGGGCAGGATAGGTGAAGTAGGCCCACCCGCGAGCGGGTGTTCCTTCTTCACTGTCCCTTATTCG
CACCTGGCGGTGCTCAACGGGAATCCTGCTCTGCGAGGCTGGCCGTAGGCCGGCCCTACCGGCGCGGCAG
CGTTACCCGTGTCGGCGGCTCCAACGGCTCGCCATCGTCCAGAAAACACGGCTCATCGGGCATCGGCAGG
CGCTGCTGCCCGCGCCGTTCCCATTCCTCCGTTTCGGTCAAGGCTGGCAGGTCTGGTTCCATGCCCGGAA
TGCCGGGCTGGCTGGGCGGCTCCTCGCCGGGGCCGGTCGGTAGTTGCTGCTCGCCCGGATACAGGGTCGG
GATGCGGCGCAGGTCGCCATGCCCCAACAGCGATTCGTCCTGGTCGTCGTGATCAACCACCACGGCGGCA
CTGAACACCGACAGGCGCAACTGGTCGCGGGGCTGGCCCCACGCCACGCGGTCATTGACCACGTAGGCCG
ACACGGTGCCGGGGCCGTTGAGCTTCACGACGGAGATCCAGCGCTCGGCCACCAAGTCCTTGACTGCGTA
TTGGACCGTCCGCAAAGAACGTCCGATGAGCTTGGAAAGTGTCTTCTGGCTGACCACCACGGCGTTCTGG
TGGCCCATCTGCGCCACGAGGTGATGCAGCAGCATTGCCGCCGTGGGTTTCCTCGCAATAAGCCCGGCCC
ACGCCTCATGCGCTTTGCGTTCCGTTTGCACCCAGTGACCGGGCTTGTTCTTGGCTTGAATGCCGATTTC
TCTGGACTGCGTGGCCATGCTTATCTCCATGCGGTAGGGGTGCCGCACGGTTGCGGCACCATGCGCAATC
AGCTGCAACTTTTCGGCAGCGCGACAACAATTATGCGTTGCGTAAAAGTGGCAGTCAATTACAGATTTTC
TTTAACCTACGCAATGAGCTATTGCGGGGGGTGCCGCAATGAGCTGTTGCGTACCCCCCTTTTTTAAGTT
GTTGATTTTTAAGTCTTTCGCATTTCGCCCTATATCTAGTTCTTTGGTGCCCAAAGAAGGGCACCCCTGC
GGGGTTCCCCCACGCCTTCGGCGCGGCTCCCCCTCCGGCAAAAAGTGGCCCCTCCGGGGCTTGTTGATCG
ACTGCGCGGCCTTCGGCCTTGCCCAAGGTGGCGCTGCCCCCTTGGAACCCCCGCACTCGCCGCCGTGAGG
CTCGGGGGGCAGGCGGGCGGGCTTCGCCCTTCGACTGCCCCCACTCGCATAGGCTTGGGTCGTTCCAGGC
GCGTCAAGGCCAAGCCGCTGCGCGGTCGCTGCGCGAGCCTTGACCCGCCTTCCACTTGGTGTCCAACCGG
CAAGCGAAGCGCGCAGGCCGCAGGCCGGAGGCTTTTCCCCAGAGAAAATTAAAAAAATTGATGGGGCAAG
GCCGCAGGCCGCGCAGTTGGAGCCGGTGGGTATGTGGTCGAAGGCTGGGTAGCCGGTGGGCAATCCCTGT
GGTCAAGCTCGTGGGCAGGCGCAGCCTGTCCATCAGCTTGTCCAGCAGGGTTGTCCACGGGCCGAGCGAA
GCGAGCCAGCCGGTGGCCGCTCGCGGCCATCGTCCACATATCCACGGGCTGGCAAGGGAGCGCAGCGACC
GCGCAGGGCGAAGCCCGGAGAGCAAGCCCGTAGGGGGGGCGCGCCCAGCTGTCTAGGGCGGCGGATTTGT
CCTACTCAGGAGAGCGTTCACCGACAAACAACAGATAAAACGAAAGGCCCAGTCTTTCGACTGAGCCTTT
CGTTTTATTTGATGCCTTTAATTAAAGCGGATAACAATTTCACACAGGAGAATTCGCGGCCGCTTCTAGA
GAATTGTGAGCGGATAACAATTGACATTGTGAGCGGATAACAAGATACTGAGCACATACTAGAGAAAGAG
GTGAAATACTAGATGCGTAAAGGAGAAGAACTTTTCACTGGAGTTGTCCCAATTCTTGTTGAATTAGATG
GTGATGTTAATGGGCACAAATTTTCTGTCAGTGGAGAGGGTGAAGGTGATGCAACATACGGAAAACTTAC
CCTTAAATTTATTTGCACTACTGGAAAACTACCTGTTCCATGGCCAACACTTGTCACTACTTTCGGTTAT
GGTGTTCAATGCTTTGCGAGATACCCAGATCATATGAAACAGCATGACTTTTTCAAGAGTGCCATGCCCG
AAGGTTATGTACAGGAAAGAACTATATTTTTCAAAGATGACGGGAACTACAAGACACGTGCTGAAGTCAA
GTTTGAAGGTGATACCCTTGTTAATAGAATCGAGTTAAAAGGTATTGATTTTAAAGAAGATGGAAACATT
CTTGGACACAAATTGGAATACAACTATAACTCACACAATGTATACATCATGGCAGACAAACAAAAGAATG
GAATCAAAGTTAACTTCAAAATTAGACACAACATTGAAGATGGAAGCGTTCAACTAGCAGACCATTATCA
ACAAAATACTCCAATTGGCGATGGCCCTGTCCTTTTACCAGACAACCATTACCTGTCCACACAATCTGCC
CTTTCGAAAGATCCCAACGAAAAGAGAGACCACATGGTCCTTCTTGAGTTTGTAACAGCTGCTGGGATTA
CACATGGCATGGATGAACTATACAAATAATAATACTAGAGCCAGGCATCAAATAAAACGAAAGGCTCAGT
CGAAAGACTGGGCCTTTCGTTTTATCTGTTGTTTGTCGGTGAACGCTCTCTACTAGAGTCACACTGGCTC
ACCTTCGGGTGGGCCTTTCTGCGTTTATATACTAGTAGCGGCCGCTGCAGC
Features (pLannotate 1.2.2; 14 found; start..end, strand, type, name):
      4..98      +  terminator     lambda t0 terminator: transcription terminator from phage lambda
    146..248     +  promoter       cat promoter: promoter of the E. coli cat gene encoding chloramphenicol acetyltransferase
    249..905     +  CDS            cat: CAT_ECOLX - Experimental evidence at protein level: Swiss-Prot protein existence level 1. This enzyme is an effector of chloramphenicol resistance in bacteria. From Escherichia coli. This protein is used as a marker in many commonly used cloning vectors, such as pACYC184.
   1057..1165    +  oriT           oriT: incP origin of transfer
   1176..1838    -  CDS            pBBR1 Rep: replication protein for the broad-host-range plasmid pBBR1 from Bordetella bronchiseptica
   1839..2610    -  rep_origin     pBBR1 oriV: replication origin of the broad-host-range plasmid pBBR1 from Bordetella bronchiseptica; requires the pBBR1 Rep protein for replication
   2725..2811    -  terminator     rrnB T1 terminator: Escherichia coli rrnB; transcription terminator T1 from the E. coli rrnB gene
   2850..2871    +  misc_feature   BioBrick prefix: BioBrick prefix for parts that do not start with "ATG"
   2874..2890    +  protein_bind   lac operator: The lac repressor binds to the lac operator to inhibit transcription in E. coli. This inhibition can be relieved by adding lactose or isopropyl-β-D-thiogalactopyranoside (IPTG). lac repressor encoded by lacI
   2897..2913    +  protein_bind   lac operator: The lac repressor binds to the lac operator to inhibit transcription in E. coli. This inhibition can be relieved by adding lactose or isopropyl-β-D-thiogalactopyranoside (IPTG). lac repressor encoded by lacI
   2953..3666    +  CDS            hfriFP: hfriFP is a fluorescent protein published in 2013, derived from Herbaspirillum frisingense.
   3689..3760    +  terminator     rrnB T1 terminator: transcription terminator T1 from the E. coli rrnB gene
   3776..3803    +  terminator     T7Te terminator: phage T7 early transcription terminator
   3810..3830    +  misc_feature   BioBrick suffix: universal suffix for all parts
