[The description below was written by a language model from this plasmid's Addgene catalogue record and pLannotate feature annotations shown in this document.]
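Description:
MYMH 49 is a small (about 3.8 kb) bacterial expression plasmid built on pSEVA-331Bb, a BioBrick-compatible version of a SEVA broad-host-range backbone. It replicates through the pBBR1 oriV together with its cognate Rep protein, an origin from Bordetella bronchiseptica that functions in many Gram-negative species. It also carries an incP oriT, so it can be mobilised by conjugation when transfer functions are supplied in trans. Selection is by chloramphenicol, conferred by the cat gene under its own promoter. Lambda t0 and rrnB T1 terminators insulate the backbone modules from the cargo region. The record lists it as high copy in a standard E. coli cloning strain.

The cargo, named 8AT-GFP, sits between the BioBrick prefix and suffix. It is one member of a series of ribosome binding site variants scored with a GFP reporter, part of a toolkit for controlling gene expression in Acetobacteraceae. The annotation shows two lac operator sites just after the prefix, which suggests a lac-regulated promoter, but no promoter is annotated or named and no lacI gene is detected on the plasmid. These are followed by a roughly 710 bp fluorescent protein coding sequence and a double terminator (rrnB T1 plus T7Te). The automated annotation labels the reporter as hfriFP, whereas the catalogue entry simply calls it GFP; the record does not resolve this difference. The variant RBS, recorded as a mutation, presumably lies in the short gap between the operators and the reporter start. The depositor notes that this variant gives low expression, placing it at the weak end of the RBS series for tuning translation strength.
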