Addgene plasmid #138039: MYMH 49
Purpose: Encodes Ribosome Binding Site (RBS) variant using GFP as a reporter gene
Depositing lab: Meng How Tan. Depositing organization: Nanyang Technological University (NTU). Publication: An Expanded Synthetic Biology Toolkit for Gene Expression Control in Acetobacteraceae. Teh MY, Ooi KH, Danny Teo SX, Bin Mansoor ME, Shaun Lim WZ, Tan MH. ACS Synth Biol. 2019 Apr 19;8(4):708-723. doi: 10.1021/acssynbio.8b00168. Epub 2019 Mar 22. PubMed 30865830.
Backbone
  Vector backbone: pSEVA-331Bb
  Vector type: Bacterial Expression
Growth in bacteria
  Bacterial resistance: Chloramphenicol, 25 μg/mL
  Growth temperature: 37°C
  Growth strain: DH5alpha
  Copy number: High Copy
Gene/Insert
  Gene/Insert name: pSEVA-331Bb-8AT-GFP
  Species: Synthetic
  Mutation: AAA GAG GTG AAA
  Cloning method: Restriction Enzyme; 5′ cloning site Unknown (unknown if destroyed)
Terms and licenses: Academic/Nonprofit Terms; Industry Terms: Not Available to Industry
Depositor comments: Low expression
How to cite: MYMH 49 was a gift from Meng How Tan (Addgene plasmid # 138039 ; http://n2t.net/addgene:138039 ; RRID:Addgene_138039)
